>Addgene plasmid #238947 | dSaCas9-NLuc | addgene full sequence | sequence record 476402 | Addgene NGS Result
TTGAGATCCTTTTTTTCTGCGCGTAATCTGCTGCTTGCAAACAAAAAAACCACCGCTACCAGCGGTGGTT
TGTTTGCCGGATCAAGAGCTACCAACTCTTTTTCCGAAGGTAACTGGCTTCAGCAGAGCGCAGATACCAA
ATACTGTTCTTCTAGTGTAGCCGTAGTTAGGCCACCACTTCAAGAACTCTGTAGCACCGCCTACATACCT
CGCTCTGCTAATCCTGTTACCAGTGGCTGCTGCCAGTGGCGATAAGTCGTGTCTTACCGGGTTGGACTCA
AGACGATAGTTACCGGATAAGGCGCAGCGGTCGGGCTGAACGGGGGGTTCGTGCACACAGCCCAGCTTGG
AGCGAACGACCTACACCGAACTGAGATACCTACAGCGTGAGCTATGAGAAAGCGCCACGCTTCCCGAAGG
GAGAAAGGCGGACAGGTATCCGGTAAGCGGCAGGGTCGGAACAGGAGAGCGCACGAGGGAGCTTCCAGGG
GGAAACGCCTGGTATCTTTATAGTCCTGTCGGGTTTCGCCACCTCTGACTTGAGCGTCGATTTTTGTGAT
GCTCGTCAGGGGGGCGGAGCCTATGGAAAAACGCCAGCAACGCGGCCTTTTTACGGTTCCTGGCCTTTTG
CTGGCCTTTTGCTCACATGTTCTTTCCTGCGTTATCCCCTGATTCTGTGGATAACCGTATTACCGCCTTT
GAGTGAGCTGATACCGCTCGCCGCAGCCGAACGACCGAGCGCAGCGAGTCAGTGAGCGAGGAAGCGGAAG
AGCGCCCAATACGCAAACCGCCTCTCCCCGCGCGTTGGCCGATTCATTAATGCAGCTGGCACGACAGGTT
TCCCGACTGGAAAGCGGGCAGTGAGCGCAACGCAATTAATGTGAGTTAGCTCACTCATTAGGCACCCCAG
GCTTTACACTTTATGCTTCCGGCTCGTATGTTGTGTGGAATTGTGAGCGGATAACAATTTCACACAGGAA
ACAGCTATGACCATGATTACGCCAAGCTCTAGCTAGAGGTCGACGGTATACAGACATGATAAGATACATT
GATGAGTTTGGACAAACCACAACTAGAATGCAGTGAAAAAAATGCTTTATTTGTGAAATTTGTGATGCTA
TTGCTTTATTTGTAACCATTATAAGCTGCAATAAACAAGTTGGGGTGGGCGAAGAACTCCAGCATGAGAT
CCCCGCGCTGGAGGATCATCCAGCCGGCGTCCCGGAAAACGATTCCGAAGCCCAACCTTTCATAGAAGGC
GGCGGTGGAATCGAAATCTCGTGATGGCAGGTTGGGCGTCGCTTGGTCGGTCATTTCGCGAACCCCAGAG
TCCCGCTCAGAAGAACTCGTCAAGAAGGCGATAGAAGGCGATGCGCTGCGAATCGGGAGCGGCGATACCG
TAAAGCACGAGGAAGCGGTCAGCCCATTCGCCGCCAAGCTCTTCAGCAATATCACGGGTAGCCAACGCTA
TGTCCTGATAGCGGTCCGCCACACCCAGCCGGCCACAGTCGATGAATCCAGAAAAGCGGCCATTTTCCAC
CATGATATTCGGCAAGCAGGCATCGCCATGGGTCACGACGAGATCCTCGCCGTCGGGCATGCGCGCCTTG
AGCCTGGCGAACAGTTCGGCTGGCGCGAGCCCCTGATGCTCTTCGTCCAGATCATCCTGATCGACAAGAC
CGGCTTCCATCCGAGTACGTGCTCGCTCGATGCGATGTTTCGCTTGGTGGTCGAATGGGCAGGTAGCCGG
ATCAAGCGTATGCAGCCGCCGCATTGCATCAGCCATGATGGATACTTTCTCGGCAGGAGCAAGGTGAGAT
GACAGGAGATCCTGCCCCGGCACTTCGCCCAATAGCAGCCAGTCCCTTCCCGCTTCAGTGACAACGTCGA
GCACAGCTGCGCAAGGAACGCCCGTCGTGGCCAGCCACGATAGCCGCGCTGCCTCGTCCTGCAGTTCATT
CAGGGCACCGGACAGGTCGGTCTTGACAAAAAGAACCGGGCGCCCCTGCGCTGACAGCCGGAACACGGCG
GCATCAGAGCAGCCGATTGTCTGTTGTGCCCAGTCATAGCCGAATAGCCTCTCCACCCAAGCGGCCGGAG
AACCTGCGTGCAATCCATCTTGTTCAATCATGCGAAACGATCCTCATCCTGTCTCTTGATCAGATCCGAA
AATGGATATACAAGCTCCCGGGAGCTTTTTGCAAAAGCCTAGGCCTCCAAAAAAGCCTCCTCACTACTTC
TGGAATAGCTCAGAGGCAGAGGCGGCCTCGGCCTCTGCATAAATAAAAAAAATTAGTCAGCCATGGGGCG
GAGAATGGGCGGAACTGGGCGGAGTTAGGGGCGGGATGGGCGGAGTTAGGGGCGGGACTATGGTTGCTGA
CTAATTGAGATGCATGCTTTGCATACTTCTGCCTGCTGGGGAGCCTGGGGACTTTCCACACCTGGTTGCT
GACTAATTGAGATGCATGCTTTGCATACTTCTGCCTGCTGGGGAGCCTGGGGACTTTCCACACCCTAACT
GACACACATTCCACAGAATTAATTCGCGTTAAATTTTTGTTAAATCAGCTCATTTTTTAACCAATAGGCC
GAAATCGGCAAAATCCCTTATAAATCAAAAGAATAGACCGAGATAGGGT
[37 nt withheld, positions 2640-2676]
AAAGAACGTGGACTCCAACGTCAAAGG
[49 nt withheld, positions 2704-2752]
T
[91 nt withheld, positions 2754-2844]
G
[124 nt withheld, positions 2846-2969]
GGGGATACCCCCTAGAGCCCCAGCTGCGCAGATCTGCTATGGCAGGGCCTGCCGCCCCGACGTTGGCTGC
GAGCCCTGGGCCTTCACCCGAACTTGGGGGGTGGGGTGGGGAAAAGGAAGAAACGCGGGCGTATTGGCCC
CAATGGGGTCTCGGTGGGGTATCGACAGAGTGCCAGCCCTGGGACCGAACCCCGCGTTTATGAACAAACG
ACCCAACACCCGTGCGTTTTATTCTGTCTTTTTATTGCCGTCATAGCGCGGGTTCCTTCCGGTATTGTCT
CCTTCCGTGTTTCAGTTAGCCTCCCCCGTTTAAACTCATTACTAACCGGTAGGGATCGAACCCTTTCATG
CGGCCGCCTTTTTCTTTTTTGCCTGACCGGCCTTTTTCGTGGCCGCCGGCCTTTTAGATCCACCTCCGGA
GCCTCCACCGAGAATCTCCTCGAACAGCCGGTAGCCGGTCACACTGTTGATGGTTACTCGGAACAGCATG
GAGCCGTCGGGGGTGATCAGGCGCTCGTCGATAATTTTGTTGCCGTTCCACAGGGTCCCTGTTACAGTGA
TCTTTTTGCCGTCGAACACGGCGATGCCTTCATACGGCCGTCCGAAATAGTTCAGCATGTTCGGCGTAAC
CCCGTCGATTACCAGTGTGCCATAGGGCAGGATCACCTTAAAGTGATGATCATCCACAGGGTACACCACC
TTAAACACCTCTTCGATCTGGGCCATTTGGTCGGCGCTCAGACCTTCATACGGGATGATGACATGGATGT
CGATCTTCAGGGCATTTTCACCGCTCCGGACAATCCTTTGGATCGGAGTTACGGACACGGCGAGATTCTG
CAGCAAACTGGACACACCTCCCTGTTCAAGGACTTGGTCCAGGTTGTAGGCGGCTGTCTGTTCCCAGTCC
CCAACGAAATCTTCGAGTGTGAAGACCATGCTCCCTCCGCTCCCCCCGGATCCTCCTGAACCTCCACTAC
CACCGCTAGCGCCCTTTTTGATGATCTGAGGGTGCTTCTTAGATTTCACTTCATACAGGTTGCCCAGAAT
GTCTGTGCTGTACTTCTTAATGCTCTGGGTCTTGGAGGCGATTGTCTTAATGATCCTGGGGGGCCTCTTG
TCGTTCATGTTTTCCAGGTACTCGCGGTAGGTGATGTCGATCATGTTCACTTCGATCCGGTTCAGCAGGT
CGTTGTTCACGCCGATCACTCTATACAGCTCGCCGTTGATCTTGATCAGATCGTTGTTGTAGAAGGAGGC
GATAAACTCGGCCTGGTTGCTGATCTTCTTCAGCTTCTTAGCTTCCTCATAGCACTTGCTATTCACTTCG
TAGTAGTTTTCTTTTTTGATCACATCCAGATTCTTCACGGTCACGAACTTGTACACGCCATTGTCCAGGT
ACACGTCGAATCTGTAGGGCTTCAGGGACAGCTTCACGACCTTGTTTCTGCTGTTGGGGTAGTCGTCGGT
GATGTCCAGATGGGCGTTCAGTTTGTTGCCGTAATACTTAATCTTCTTGATCACGGGGCCGTTGTCCTTT
TTGGAGTACTTGGTCAGGTAGTTCCCGGTTTCCTCGTAGTACTTGTACAGGGGATTCTTCTCGTCGCCGT
ACTGTTCCATAATCAGCTTCAGTTTCTGGTAGGTCTGGGGGTCGTGGTGGTACATCAGCAGCTTTTCGGG
GCTCTTGTTGATCAGCTTTTTCAGCTTGTCATTGTCCTTGTCGTACAGGCCGTTCAGATTGTTCACGATC
AGGGTGTTGCCCTTGTCGTCCTTCCGGGTGGAGTACAGGGTGTCGTTAATCAGCTCTCTATTAGGCTTCT
TGTCCACCCGGTGGCTGTACTTGTAGTCCTTGAAGTCCTTAATGTGCTTGATCTGGTGGGGGGTGATGAA
GATCTCTTTGTACTCCTGCTCGGTTTCGATCTCGGGCATGCTCTCGGCCTGCTTTTCCTCGAACATCTGG
TTTTCCATCACTTTTTTGGCCTTGTCCAGTTTCTTCCACTCTTTGAAGATGAAATCGGCGTTGGCAATGA
TCAGGGCGTCCTCGGCGTGGTGCTTGTACCCCTTGTTCCGCTCTTTCTTAAACTTCCACTTCCGCCGCAG
AAAGCTGGTGAAGCCGCCATTGATGGACTTCACTTTCACGTCCAGGTTGTTCACTCTGAAGTAGCTCCGC
AGCAGGTTCATCAGGCCTCTGGTGGCGTATCTGGTATCCACCAGGTTCCGGTTGATGAAGTCTTTCTGCA
CGGAGAACCTGTTGATGTCCCGTTCTTCCAGCAGATACTCTTTCTTGGTCTTGCTGATTCTGCCCTTGCC
CTTGGCCAGATTCAGGATGTGCTTCTTGAAGGTTTCGTAGCTGATCTTGCTGTCGCTGCTGCTCAGGTAC
TGGAATGGGGTCCGGTTGCCCTTCTTGCTGGCTTCTTCCTGCTTCACGAGCACCTTGTTGTTGAAGCTGT
TGTCGAAGGACACGCTTCTGGGGATGATGTGGTCCACCTCATAGTTGAAGGGGTTGTTCAGCAGATCTTC
CAGAGGGATGGCTTCCAGGCTGTACAGGCACTTGCCTTCCTGCATGTCGTGCAGCTTGATCTTCTCGATC
AGGTACTTGGCGTTCTCTTTGCCGGTGGTCCGGATGATTTCCTCGATCCGCTCGTTGGTCTGCCGGTTCC
GCTTCTGCATCTCGTTGATCATTTTCTGGGCGTCCTTGGAGTTCTTCTCGCGGGCCAGCTCGATAATGAT
GTCGTTGGGCAGGCCGTACTTCTTGATGATGGCGTTGATCACTTTGATGCTCTGGATGAAGCTTCTCTTC
ACGACGGGGCTCAGGATGAAGTCGTCCACCAGGGTGGTGGGGATCTCTTTCTGCTGGGACAGGTCCACCT
TCTTGGGCACCAGCTTCAGCCGGTTGAAGATAGCGATCTGGTTGTCGTTGGTGTGCCACAGCTCGTCCAG
GATCAGGTTGATGGCCTTCAGGCTCAGGTTGTGGGTGCCGGTATAGCCCTTCAGATTAGAGATCTGCTCG
ATCTCTTCCTGGGTCAGCTCGGAGTTCAGATTGGTCAGTTCTTCCTGGATGTCCTCGCTGCTCTGGTAGA
TGGTCAGGATCTTGGCAATCTGATCCAGCAGCTCGGCGTTCTCAATAATCTCTTTCCGGGCGGTAATGTC
CTTGATGTCGTGGTACACCTTCAGGTTGGTGAACTCGGGCTTGCCGGTGCTGGTCACTCTGTAGCCCTTA
ATATCCTCTTCGTTCACGAGGATTTCTTTGGCGATCTGCTTCAGGGTGGGCTTCTTCTTCTGCTTGAACA
CGTTCTCGATGATCTGGAACTTCTCGTAATATTCCAGCTTCTCGTTCTCGTCCCTGGTGATCACGAGATT
GTTCAGGTCGTTCAGGGCGTTGTACAGGTCGGCGTTGTAGGCGTACTTCACGCTCCGCAGTTCCTCGGGG
AAGTAGGTGCAGTGGCCCATCAGCATCTCGTACCATTCTTTGATGTCCTTCCAGCCGAAGGGGCTGCCCT
CGCCAGGTCCCTCATAGTAGGTCCGCCGGGTTTCCAGCAGGTCGATGTAGGTGTCGATGAAGCTCTGGTC
CAGCTGGTGGTAGGCCTTCTGCACCTTCAGCAGCTGTTTGGCTTCTTTCACGTAGTCGCTGGTCTTGAAT
CTGTTGATGCTGCCCCGCACTTCGCCGTCTTTCTTCAGCCGTTCCAGCTGCAGTTCGGCCACGTATTTCT
CTTCCAGGGCCTTGCTGTTCCGGCTGATCTGCTCTTTGGTGGACAGCTCGTTGCCGGTGTCCTCTTCCAC
CTCGTTCACGTTGTGCACGCCTCTTCTCTTGGCCAGGTGCAGCAGGGCGGCAGAGAACTCTTCCTCGCTC
AGCTTCTGGCTCAGGCCCTTCACTCTGGCCTCGTAGGGGTTGATGCCGCTCAGCTCGCTGTGGTCGGTCA
GCAGGTTGTAGTCGAACAGCAGCTTCTTCACTCTCTGGATTCTATGCCGCCTCCGCCGCTTCAGCCTTCT
GGCGCCTCTCTTGCTCCGCCTGCCCTCGTTGTTTTCCACGTTGGCCTCTTTGAACAGCCGCACGCCGGCA
TCGATCACGTCCCGTGTCTCGTAGTCGATGATGCCGTAGCCCACGCTGGTGATGCCGATGGCCAGGCCCA
GGATGTAGTTCCGCTTTGGCCGGCCGCTCAGGCTGGTACCGGATCCACCGCCGACCCGCCACCCTTATCG
TCATCGTCTTTGTAATCAATATCATGATCCTTGTAGTCTCCGTCGTGGTCCTTATAGTCGCTTCCTCCGG
AGCCTCCCACCTTCCTCTTCTTCTTGGGCATGGTGGCAAGGGTTCGATCCTCTAGAGTCCGGAGGCTGGA
TCGGTCCCGGTGTCTTCTATGGAGGTCAAAACAGCGTGGATGGCGTCTCCAGGCGATCTGACGGTTCACT
AAACGAGCTCTGCTTATATAGACCTCCCACCGTACACGCCTACCGCCCATTTGCGTCAATGGGGCGGAGT
TGTTACGACATTTTGGAAAGTCCCGTTGATTTTGGTGCCAAAACAAACTCCCATTGACGTCAATGGGGTG
GAGACTTGGAAATCCCCGTGAGTCAAACCGCTATCCACGCCCATTGATGTACTGCCAAAACCGCATCACC
ATGGTAATAGCGATGACTAATACGTAGATGTACTGCCAAGTAGGAAAGTCCCATAAGGTCATGTACTGGG
CATAATGCCAGGCGGGCCATTTACCGTCATTGACGTCAATAGGGGGCGTACTTGGCATATGATACACTTG
ATGTACTGCCAAGTGGGCAGTTTACCGTAAATACTCCACCCATTGACGTCAATGGAAAGTCCCTATTGGC
GTTACTATGGGAACATACGTCATTATTGACGTCAATGGGCGGGGGTCGTTGGGCGGTCAGCCAGGCGGGC
CATTTACCGTAAGTTATGTAACGCGGAACTCCATATATGGGCTATGAACTAATGACCCCGTAATTGATTA
CTATTAATAACTAGTCAATAATCAATGTCAACGCGTATATCTGGCCCGTACATCGCGAAGCAGCGCAAAA
CGCCTAACCCTAAGCAGATTCTTCATGCAATTGTCGGTCAAGCCTTGCCTTGTTGTAGCTTAAATTTTGC
TCGCGCACTACTCAGCGACCTCCAACACACAAGCAGGGAGCAGATACTGGCTTAACTATGCGGCATCAGA
GCAGATTGTACTGAGAGTGCACCATAGGGGATCGGGAGATCTCCCGATCCGTCGACGTCAGGTGGCACTT
TTCGGGGAAATGTGCGCGGAACCCCTATTTGTTTATTTTTCTAAATACATTCAAATATGTATCCGCTCAT
GAGACAATAACCCTGATAAATGCTTCAATAATATTGAAAAAGGAAGAGTATGAGTATTCAACATTTCCGT
GTCGCCCTTATTCCCTTTTTTGCGGCATTTTGCCTTCCTGTTTTTGCTCACCCAGAAACGCTGGTGAAAG
TAAAAGATGCTGAAGATCAGTTGGGTGCACGAGTGGGTTACATCGAACTGGATCTCAACAGCGGTAAGAT
CCTTGAGAGTTTTCGCCCCGAAGAACGTTTTCCAATGATGAGCACTTTTAAAGTTCTGCTATGTGGCGCG
GTATTATCCCGTATTGACGCCGGGCAAGAGCAACTCGGTCGCCGCATACACTATTCTCAGAATGACTTGG
TTGAGTACTCACCAGTCACAGAAAAGCATCTTACGGATGGCATGACAGTAAGAGAATTATGCAGTGCTGC
CATAACCATGAGTGATAACACTGCGGCCAACTTACTTCTGACAACGATCGGAGGACCGAAGGAGCTAACC
GCTTTTTTGCACAACATGGGGGATCATGTAACTCGCCTTGATCGTTGGGAACCGGAGCTGAATGAAGCCA
TACCAAACGACGAGCGTGACACCACGATGCCTGTAGCAATGGCAACAACGTTGCGCAAACTATTAACTGG
CGAACTACTTACTCTAGCTTCCCGGCAACAATTAATAGACTGGATGGAGGCGGATAAAGTTGCAGGACCA
CTTCTGCGCTCGGCCCTTCCGGCTGGCTGGTTTATTGCTGATAAATCTGGAGCCGGTGAGCGTGGGTCTC
GCGGTATCATTGCAGCACTGGGGCCAGATGGTAAGCCCTCCCGTATCGTAGTTATCTACACGACGGGGAG
TCAGGCAACTATGGATGAACGAAATAGACAGATCGCTGAGATAGGTGCCTCACTGATTAAGCATTGGTAA
CTGTCAGACCAAGTTTACTCATATATACTTTAGATTGATTTAAAACTTCATTTTTAATTTAAAAGGATCT
AGGTGAAGATCCTTTTTGATAATCTCATGACCAAAATCCCTTAACGTGAGTTTTCGTTCCACTGAGCGTC
AGACCCCGTAGAAAAGATCAAAGGATCTTC
Features (pLannotate 1.2.2; 20 found; start..end, strand, type, name):
      1..589     +  rep_origin     ori: high-copy-number ColE1/pMB1/pBR322/pUC origin of replication
    772..864     +  CDS            lacI (fragment): lac repressor; lacI; The lac repressor binds to the lac operator to inhibit transcription in E. coli. This inhibition can be relieved by adding lactose or isopropyl-β-D-thiogalactopyranoside (IPTG).
    877..898     +  protein_bind   CAP binding site: CAP binding activates transcription in the presence of cAMP. E. coli catabolite activator protein
    913..943     +  promoter       lac promoter: promoter for the E. coli lac operon
    951..967     +  protein_bind   lac operator: The lac repressor binds to the lac operator to inhibit transcription in E. coli. This inhibition can be relieved by adding lactose or isopropyl-β-D-thiogalactopyranoside (IPTG). lac repressor encoded by lacI
   1040..1161    -  polyA_signal   SV40 poly(A) signal: SV40 polyadenylation signal
   1156..1314    -  CDS            ble (fragment): BLE_KLEPN - Experimental evidence at protein level: Swiss-Prot protein existence level 1. Binding protein with a strong affinity to the bleomycin family of antibiotics. Binds to CL990; an antimitotic-antibiotic compound. From Klebsiella pneumoniae.
   1340..2131    -  CDS            neo: KKA2_KLEPN - Also known as kan, nptII. Experimental evidence at protein level: Swiss-Prot protein existence level 1. Resistance to kanamycin, neomycin, paromomycin, ribostamycin, butirosin and gentamicin B. From Klebsiella pneumoniae.
   2198..2527    -  promoter       SV40 promoter: SV40 enhancer and early promoter
   2541..2969    -  rep_origin     f1 ori (sequence partly withheld): f1 bacteriophage origin of replication; arrow indicates direction of (+) strand synthesis
   3064..3080    +  polyA_signal   bGH poly(A) signal (fragment): bovine growth hormone polyadenylation signal
   3171..3219    -  polyA_signal   HSV TK poly(A) signal: herpes simplex virus thymidine kinase polyadenylation signal (Cole and Stacy, 1985)
   3327..3374    -  CDS            nucleoplasmin NLS: bipartite nuclear localization signal from nucleoplasmin
   3399..3908    -  CDS            LUCI_OPLGR (fragment): Experimental evidence at protein level: Swiss-Prot protein existence level 1. Catalytic subunit of oplophorus-luciferin 2-monooxygenase. Oxidoreductase that converts coelenterazine (the oplophorus luciferin) to coelenteramide under emission of blue light with a maximum at 454 nm. Is also active with bisdeoxycoelenterazine. From Oplophorus gracilirostris (Luminous shrimp).
   3960..7115    -  CDS            cas9: CAS9_STAAU - Experimental evidence at protein level: Swiss-Prot protein existence level 1. CRISPR (clustered regularly interspaced short palindromic repeat) is an adaptive immune system that provides protection against mobile genetic elements (viruses, transposable elements and conjugative plasmids). CRISPR clusters contain spacers, sequences complementary to antecedent mobile elements, and target invading nucleic acids. CRISPR clusters are transcribed and processed into CRISPR RNA (crRNA). In type II CRISPR systems correct processing of pre-crRNA requires a trans- encoded small RNA (tracrRNA)
   7385..7588    -  promoter       CMV promoter: human cytomegalovirus (CMV) immediate early promoter
   7589..7968    -  enhancer       CMV enhancer: human cytomegalovirus immediate early enhancer
   8123..8175    +  misc_feature   bom (fragment): basis of mobility region from pBR322
   8234..8338    +  promoter       AmpR promoter: bla
   8339..9199    +  CDS            AmpR: β-lactamase; bla; confers resistance to ampicillin, carbenicillin, and related antibiotics
