[The description below was written by a language model from this plasmid's Addgene catalogue record and pLannotate feature annotations shown in this document.]
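Description:
dSaCas9-NLuc is a 9.4 kb mammalian expression plasmid built on a pcDNA-type backbone. It encodes nuclease-dead Staphylococcus aureus Cas9 fused at its C-terminus to NanoLuc luciferase. In bacteria it is maintained at high copy through a ColE1/pUC-type origin and selected with ampicillin via the β-lactamase gene. An f1 phage origin and remnants of the lac regulatory region (lacI fragment, CAP site, lac promoter and operator) are also annotated in the backbone. For selection in mammalian cells, an SV40 enhancer/early promoter drives the neo (nptII) gene, conferring G418 resistance, and this cassette ends in an SV40 polyadenylation signal. A short fragment of the ble gene lies between neo and the poly(A) signal.

The expression cassette is driven by the human CMV immediate-early enhancer and promoter. Downstream lies the roughly 3.2 kb SaCas9 coding sequence, followed in the same orientation by the 510 bp NanoLuc sequence, which the annotation matches to the catalytic subunit of Oplophorus gracilirostris luciferase from which NanoLuc was engineered. A bipartite nucleoplasmin nuclear localization signal follows at the C-terminal end to direct the fusion to the nucleus. An HSV TK polyadenylation signal sits downstream of the cassette, and only a small fragment of the bGH poly(A) signal is detected. No guide RNA expression cassette is annotated, so targeting guides would presumably be supplied separately.

Because dSaCas9 binds DNA under guide RNA direction without cutting, the fusion places a luminescent reporter at chosen genomic loci. The plasmid was deposited with work on a split-luciferase biosensing platform for detecting and imaging chromatin loops in individual live cells. The record does not state its specific role in that work.
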