Addgene plasmid #238947: dSaCas9-NLuc
Purpose: C-terminal fusion of NanoLuc luciferase to dSaCas9, mammalian expression
Depositing lab: David Segal. Depositing organization: University of California, Davis. Publication: A split luciferase biosensing platform for detection and imaging of chromatin loops in individual live cells. Heath NG, Gomez JA, McGinty SP, O'Geen H, Segal DJ. Nucleic Acids Res. 2025 Nov 26;53(22):gkaf1324. doi: 10.1093/nar/gkaf1324. PubMed 41335466.
Backbone
  Vector backbone: pCDNA
  Total vector size (bp): 9369
  Vector type: Mammalian Expression
  Selectable markers: Neomycin (select with G418)
Growth in bacteria
  Bacterial resistance: Ampicillin, 100 μg/mL
  Growth temperature: 37°C
  Growth strain: DH5alpha
  Copy number: High Copy
Gene/Insert
  Gene/Insert name: NanoLuc (alt name: NanoLuc luciferase)
  Species: Synthetic
  Insert size (bp): 510
  Promoter: CMV
  Tag / fusion protein: dSaCas9
  Cloning method: Unknown
  Sequencing primers: 5′ CMV-F
Terms and licenses: Academic/Nonprofit Terms; Industry Terms: Not Available to Industry
How to cite: dSaCas9-NLuc was a gift from David Segal (Addgene plasmid # 238947 ; http://n2t.net/addgene:238947 ; RRID:Addgene_238947)
